>Addgene plasmid #102861 | pCS2+ Myc-Kif26b | depositor full sequence | sequence record 194753 | pCS2+ Myc-Kif26b sequence 10697 bps
CGCCATTCTGCCTGGGGACGTCGGAGCAAGCTTGATTTAGGTGACACTATAGAATACAAGCTACTTGTTC
TTTTTGCAGGATCCCATCGATTTAAAGCTATGGAGCAAAAGCTCATTTCTGAAGAGGACTTGAATGAAAT
GGAGCAAAAGCTCATTTCTGAAGAGGACTTGAATGAAATGGAGCAAAAGCTCATTTCTGAAGAGGACTTG
AATGAAATGGAGCAAAAGCTCATTTCTGAAGAGGACTTGAATGAAATGGAGCAAAAGCTCATTTCTGAAG
AGGACTTGAATGAAATGGAGAGCTTGGGCGACCTCACCATGGAGCAAAAGCTCATTTCTGAAGAGGACTT
GAATTCAGGCCGGCCTACCATGAATTCGGTAGCCGGAAATAAAGAGAGGCTTGCGGTCTCCACCAGGGGC
AAGAAATACGGGGTGAACGAAATGTGCTCGCCCACCAAGCCCTCAGCGCCCTGCTCTCCTGAGAGCTGGT
ACCGCAAGGCTTACGAGGAGTCGCGCGCCGGCAGCCGGCCCACCCCGGAGGGAGCAGGCTCTGCGCTGGG
CTCATCGGGCACCCCGTCCCCGGGCTCGGGCACCTCGTCCCCGAGCTCCTTCACCGGCTCTCCGGGACCT
GCATCTCCGGGCATTGGTACCAGCTCGCCCGGCTCTCTGGGCGGCTCACCCGGCTTCGGCACCGGCTCCC
CTGGCTCGGGCAGCGGCGGCGGCTCCTCCCCCGGCTCCGACCGCGGCGTCTGGTGCGAGAACTGTAACGC
CCGCTTGGTGGAGCTGAAGAGGCAGGCTCTCAAGCTGCTGCTGCCGGGACCCCTCCCGGGAAAGGACCCT
GCTTTCTCTGCTGTGATTCACGACAAACTCCAGGTTCCCAATACTATCAGGAAGTCGTGGAATGACCGAG
ACAACCGCTGTGACATTTGTGCCACACACCTGAACCAGCTAAAGCAGGAAGCCATCCAAATGGTGCTGAC
CTTGGAGCAGGCAGCTGGCAGCGAGCACTATGACACCTCTCTGGGCTCACCCCCTCCGATCTCCAGCATT
CCCACACTGGTGGGGTCTCGCCACATGGGTGGGCTCCAGCAGCCCAGGGAGTGGGCCTTTGTGCCTGCCC
CCTATGCCACTTCTACCTACACAGGCCTTGTCAACAAACACAGCGGCAAACCCAACAGCCTTGGGGTCAG
CAACGGAGCGGAAAAGAAGAGTGGCTCCCCAACCCACCAGGCCAAGGTCAGCCTCCAGATGGCCACCAGT
CCCAGCAATGGAAACATCCTCAACTCGGTGGCCATTCAGGCTCATCAATATCTAGACGGCACCTGGTCCC
TTTCAAGAACCAATGGGGTTACCCTGTACCCCTACCAGATCTCCCAGCTGATGACAGAGACCGGCCGCGA
GGGACTGACAGAGTCAGCGCTCAACCGCTACAATGCTGACAAGCCTGCAGCCAGCAGTGTCCCAGCCCCA
CAGGGTTCCTGTGTGGCCAGTGAGACTTCCACAGGGACCTCAGTGGCCGCTTCCTTCTTCGCACGAGCTG
CCCAGAAGTTAAATCTGTCATCTAAGAAGAAGAAACACCGGCCTTCGACTCCATCTGTTGCGGAGGCTCC
CCTCTTTGCGACCAGCTTCAGTGGGATCCTGCAGACCTCTCCTCCCCCAGCCCCACCCTGTCTCCTGAGG
GCTGTCAACAAGGTGAAGGACACTCCTGGCATGGGCAAGGTGAAAGTCATGCTGCGTATCTGTTCCACAT
CAGCTCGAGATACCTCAGAATCCAGCTCTTTCCTGAAGGTGGACCCACGGAAGAAGCAGATCACCTTGTA
TGATCCCCTGACTTGCGGAGGTCAAAATGCCTTCCAGAAAAGAAGCAGCCAGGTTCCTCCGAAGATGTTT
GCCTTCGATGCTGTTTTCCCACAAGATGCTTCTCAGGCTGAAGTTTGTGCTGGAACTGTGGCCGAAGTCA
TCCAGTCTGTGGTGAACGGGGCAGATGGCTGTGTGTTCTGTTTTGGCCATGCCAAGCTAGGGAAATCCTA
CACCATGATCGGAAGGGACGACTCTATGCAGAACCTGGGCATTATTCCATGTGCTATTTCTTGGCTGTTC
AAGCTTATCAATGAGCGCAAAGAGAAGACGGGGGCCCGATTCTCAGTCCGCATCTCAGCCGTTGAGGTGT
GGGGAAAAGAGGAGAACCTTCGAGACCTGTTGTCTGAGGTGGCCACGGGCAGCCTACAGGACGGGCAGTC
CCCAGGCGTGTACCTCTGTGAAGACCCCATCTGTGGCACACAGCTGCAGAACCAGAGTGAGCTCCGGGCC
CCCACCGCAGAGAAAGCTGCCTTCTTCCTGGACGCCGCCATTGCCTCGAGGCGAAGCAACCAACAGGATT
GTGACGAGGATGACCACCGCAACTCCCATATGCTCTTCACCCTGCACATCTACCAGTACCGGATGGAGAA
GAGCGGGAAGGGTGGAATGTCTGGAGGTCGAAGCCGCCTGCATCTCATCGACCTCGGGAGCTGTGTGAAA
GCTCTCAGCAAAAACCGAGAAGGAGGCTCGGGGCTGTGCCTCTCACTGTCTGCTCTGGGCAACGTCATCC
TGGCTTTGGTCAACGGGAGCAAGCACATCCCATACAAGGAGAGCAAGCTCACCATGCTTCTGAGGGAGTC
TCTGGGGAATGTGAACTGTCGCACCACCATGATCGCACACATCTCGGCCGCAGCCAGCAGCTACGCGGAG
ACCCTGTCCACCATCCAGATCGCGTCGAGAGTCTTAAGGATGAAGAAGAAGAAGACCAAGTACACATCAA
GCTCCTCTGGGGGAGAAAGCTCCTGTGAGGAAGGCAGAATGCGCAGGCCCACCCAGCTGAGACCCTTCCA
TGCCCGGGCTCCGGTGGATCCAGAATTCCCCCTTGCCCCACTGTCCAGTGATCCTGACTACTCCTCCAGC
AGTGAGCAGTCCTGCGACACCGTCATCTACATCGGGCCCAATGGCACAGCCCTGTCTGACAAGGAACTCA
CTGACAATGAGGGGCCCCCAGACTTTGTGCCCATTGTGCCAGCCCTACAGAAGACCAGAGGTGACAGCCG
GCCGGGGGAGGCAGCAGAGGCTGCAGCCAGCAAGTCAGAAAGGGACTGTCTGAAGTGCAATACGTTTGCT
GAGCTGCAGGAAAGACTAGATTGCATAGATGGCAGCGAAGAACCCAGTAAGTTTCCCTTCGAAGAGCTGC
CCATCCAGTTCGGGCCGGAGCAAGCTGGCAGATGTGCTCCTTTAAGCCAAGCAGTGGGGCCAGACACACC
CTCTGAGTCTGAAAAGGAAGATAACGGCTCAGACAATGGCCAATTGACCGAGAGGGAAGGCACAGAGCTT
CCAGCCTCCAAGGCACAGCGGAATCGGTCCCCTGCCCCTACTGTGACACGCAGCAGCAGCCCCAGTCCAG
CCTCACCACGGAGCATCCCGGGCAGCAGTAGCCAGCACAGTACCTCCCAGCTCACACAGAGCCCCAGTCT
CCAGAGCAGCCGGGAGAGTCTGAACTCATGTGGCTTCGTGGAGGGCAAGCCCAGACCCATGGGCTCCCCG
AGGCTAGGCATTGCCAGTCTGTCCAAGACCTCAGAGTACAAACCTCCCAGTTCTCCCTCTCAGAGGTGCA
AAGTCTACACCCAGAAGGGGGTCCTGCCCTCCTCTGCCCCACCACCTTCCCTGAGCAAGGACTCTGGCAT
GGTCTCCAGTGAATCCTTGCTTCAGCCCGACGTGCGCACTCCCCCAGTTGGAATGAGTCCCCAGGTTTTG
AAGAAATCCATGTCTGCCGGGAGCGAAGGGTTTCCCGGAACTCTAGTTGACGGTGAGGACCAGGAAGGCC
CTCCAGCGGACTCTAAGAAGGAGATTCTGAGCACCACAATGGTGACTGTGCAACAGCCCCTGGAGCTGAA
TGGTGAGGATGAGTTGGTCTTCACACTGGTGGAGGAGCTGACCATCAGCGGGGTGCTCGACAGTGGACGC
CCTACCAGCATCATCAGCTTCAACAGTGACTGCTCCGTGCAGGCCCTGGCCTCAGGCTCCCGGCCCGTCA
GCATCATCAGCAGCATCAGCGAGGATCTGGAGTGCTACTCCAGCATGGCCCCCGTCTCCGAGGTGAGCAT
CACGCAGTTCCTGCCTCTCCCAAAGCTGGGCCTGGATGAGAAGGCTCGGGACGCGGGCAGCCGGCGTTCC
TCCATCAGCTCCTGGCTGAGCGAGATGAGCGCGGGCAGTGATGGCGAGCAGTCATGCCACAGCTTCATAG
CCCAGACGTGCTTTGGGCATGGGGAAGCCATGGCAGAACCCCCAGCCTCGGAGTTTGTCAGCAGCATCCA
GAACACGGCAGTGGTGTGCAGAGAGAAGCCCGAGGTGGGCCCTGACAACCTGCTCATCTTATCTGAGATG
GGGGAAGAGTCTGGCAACAAAGCCGCTCCCATCAAAGGCTGCAAAATCTCAACGGTGGGCAAGGCCATGG
TCACCATCTCCAACACAGCCAGCCTGAGCAGCTGCGAAGGGTACATCCCCATGAAGACCAACATCACCGT
TTACCCCTGCATCGCCATGAGCCCCCGAAACGTGCAAGAGCCTGAGTCCTCCACTGCCACCCCAAAGGTG
AGCCCCAAAGCATCCCAGGCCCAGGAAAGCAAGGAACCCAGTACAAGGAGAGAGATGAAATTTGAGGATC
CTTGGCTTAAACGAGAAGAAGAGGTGAAAAGGGAGAACGCTTACTCCAGCGAGGAAGGGGTTAAGTGTGA
GCCGCTCCCAAGCTCCCTGAAGACTGAAGGTAAGTCAGAGCAGGAACTGGATGGCAGGCCCAGCTCAGGC
AACAGGCTGAGCAGCAGCAGCTCAGAGGCAGCCGCCTTTCAAGGGACTGATAACGTTAGGAGAGTCGTGG
ATGGCTGTGAGATGGCCCTGCCTGGCTTGGTGGCCCAAAGTCCCCTCCATGTCAACCGAAACCTAAAGTC
AAGCAGCCTCCCAAGGGCATTTCAGAAAGCTGACAGGCACGAGGAGCTGGACAGCTTCTACCATTGCCTG
GCAGACAGCAATGGCTTCAGTGCTGCTTCGGGCATCCCATCCTCGAAGACAACCCTAGAGAGGAAAGTTG
CTTCACCCAAGCATTGCGTCCTGGCAAGGCCCAAAGGGACCCCGCCTCTGCCTCCTGTCCGCAAGTCTAG
CTTGGACCAGAAGAACAGGGCCAGCCCTCAACACGGTGGTGGCAGCAGCAACACCAGCAGCCCCCTGAAC
CAGCCAGCTACCTTCTTGGCTTGCTTCCCTGATGAGTCCAACGGCAAGACTAAGGATGTCAGTAGCAGCA
GTAAGCTCTTCAGCGCCAAGCTGGAACAGCTGGCCAGCAGAAGCAACTCTCTTGGCAGGACAACAGTCAG
CCACTACGAATGCTTGTCGTTGGAGAGGGCCGAAAGCCTGTCGTCGGTGAGCTCCCGCATGCATGCCGGC
AAAGATAGTACCATGCCCCGCACTGGGAGGAGCCTGGGTCGCAGCACTGGCGCCTCACCACCCAGCTGTG
GCATCACTCAGTCCACAGGGGCCTCTCCCAAGGCCAGCCAGTCTAAGATCTCTGCAGTGAGCAAGCTCCT
GCTGGCCAGTCCTAAATCCCGCAGCAGCCTGTCCACCTCCACCACCAAAACCCTCAGCTTCTCCACCAAG
TCCCTGCCACAGTCTGTGGGCCAGAGCTCCAACCTACCGCCCAGCGGGAAACACATGTCCTGGTCCACCC
AGTCGCTCAGCAGGAACCGGGGCTCTGGGCTGGCTTCCAAACTGCCGCTAAGAGCGGTCAACGGGCGCAT
TTCGGAGCTGCTCCAGGGCAGTGCGGGCCCGAGGAGTGCACAGCTGCGGGCAGAGGCGGAAGAGCGCAGT
GGGGCTCCCTCGGAGGACAAGCCCGCAGCCGCCCACCTGCTGCCCTCGCCCTACAGCAAGATCACCCCTC
CGAGGAAGCCGCACCGCTGCAGCAGCGGGCACGGTAGTGATAACAGCAGTGTCCTGAGTGGGGAGCTACC
ACCTGCCATGGGGAAGACTGCCCTCTTCTACCACAGCGGAGGCAGCAGTGGCTACGAGAGCATGATGAGA
GACAGCGAGGCCACCGGCAGTGCATCCTCAGCCCAGGACTCCATGAGCGAGAACAGCAGCTCCGTGGGAG
GGAGATGCAGGAGCCTCAAAAACCAAAAGAAAAGGTCCAATTCAGGTTCCCAGAGACGGAGGCTCATTCC
AGCACTGTCTCTCGATACCCCCTCACCTGTGAGGAAAACTGCCAGCAGCACAGGGGTCCGCTGGGTGGAC
GGCCCCTTGAGGAGCACCCAGAGGAGCCTTGGGGAACCATTCGAAATTAAAGTCTATGAGATTGATGACG
TGGAGCGCCTGCAGCGACGTCGAGGAGCTACAAGCAAGGAGGTCATGTGCTTCAATGCCAAGCTGAAAAT
CCTAGAACATCGGCAGCAGAGAATCGCTGAAGTCCGAGCCAAGTACGAGTGGCTGATGAAGGAGCTAGAA
GCGACCAAGCAGTACCTGATGCTGGACCCCAACAAGTGGCTTCGTGAATTTGACTTGGAGCAGGTCCTGC
AGCTGGATTCCCTGGAGTACCTGGAGGCACTGGAGGGTGTGACAGAGCGCTTGGAGAGCCGCGTCAACTT
CTGCAAGGCCCATCTCATGATGATCACCTGCTTTGACATCACCTCCAGGCGCCGATAAGGCGCGCCTCTA
GAACTATAGTGAGTCGTATTACGTAGATCCAGACATGATAAGATACATTGATGAGTTTGGACAAACCACA
ACTAGAATGCAGTGAAAAAAATGCTTTATTTGTGAAATTTGTGATGCTATTGCTTTATTTGTAACCATTA
TAAGCTGCAATAAACAAGTTAACAACAACAATTGCATTCATTTTATGTTTCAGGTTCAGGGGGAGGTGTG
GGAGGTTTTTTAATTCGCGGCCGCGGCGCCAATGCATTGGGCCCGGTACCCAGCTTTTGTTCCCTTTAGT
GAGGGTTAATTGCGCGCTTGGCGTAATCATGGTCATAGCTGTTTCCTGTGTGAAATTGTTATCCGCTCAC
AATTCCACACAACATACGAGCCGGAAGCATAAAGTGTAAAGCCTGGGGTGCCTAATGAGTGAGCTAACTC
ACATTAATTGCGTTGCGCTCACTGCCCGCTTTCCAGTCGGGAAACCTGTCGTGCCAGCTGCATTAATGAA
TCGGCCAACGCGCGGGGAGAGGCGGTTTGCGTATTGGGCGCTCTTCCGCTTCCTCGCTCACTGACTCGCT
GCGCTCGGTCGTTCGGCTGCGGCGAGCGGTATCAGCTCACTCAAAGGCGGTAATACGGTTATCCACAGAA
TCAGGGGATAACGCAGGAAAGAACATGTGAGCAAAAGGCCAGCAAAAGGCCAGGAACCGTAAAAAGGCCG
CGTTGCTGGCGTTTTTCCATAGGCTCCGCCCCCCTGACGAGCATCACAAAAATCGACGCTCAAGTCAGAG
GTGGCGAAACCCGACAGGACTATAAAGATACCAGGCGTTTCCCCCTGGAAGCTCCCTCGTGCGCTCTCCT
GTTCCGACCCTGCCGCTTACCGGATACCTGTCCGCCTTTCTCCCTTCGGGAAGCGTGGCGCTTTCTCATA
GCTCACGCTGTAGGTATCTCAGTTCGGTGTAGGTCGTTCGCTCCAAGCTGGGCTGTGTGCACGAACCCCC
CGTTCAGCCCGACCGCTGCGCCTTATCCGGTAACTATCGTCTTGAGTCCAACCCGGTAAGACACGACTTA
TCGCCACTGGCAGCAGCCACTGGTAACAGGATTAGCAGAGCGAGGTATGTAGGCGGTGCTACAGAGTTCT
TGAAGTGGTGGCCTAACTACGGCTACACTAGAAGGACAGTATTTGGTATCTGCGCTCTGCTGAAGCCAGT
TACCTTCGGAAAAAGAGTTGGTAGCTCTTGATCCGGCAAACAAACCACCGCTGGTAGCGGTGGTTTTTTT
GTTTGCAAGCAGCAGATTACGCGCAGAAAAAAAGGATCTCAAGAAGATCCTTTGATCTTTTCTACGGGGT
CTGACGCTCAGTGGAACGAAAACTCACGTTAAGGGATTTTGGTCATGAGATTATCAAAAAGGATCTTCAC
CTAGATCCTTTTAAATTAAAAATGAAGTTTTAAATCAATCTAAAGTATATATGAGTAAACTTGGTCTGAC
AGTTACCAATGCTTAATCAGTGAGGCACCTATCTCAGCGATCTGTCTATTTCGTTCATCCATAGTTGCCT
GACTCCCCGTCGTGTAGATAACTACGATACGGGAGGGCTTACCATCTGGCCCCAGTGCTGCAATGATACC
GCGAGACCCACGCTCACCGGCTCCAGATTTATCAGCAATAAACCAGCCAGCCGGAAGGGCCGAGCGCAGA
AGTGGTCCTGCAACTTTATCCGCCTCCATCCAGTCTATTAATTGTTGCCGGGAAGCTAGAGTAAGTAGTT
CGCCAGTTAATAGTTTGCGCAACGTTGTTGCCATTGCTACAGGCATCGTGGTGTCACGCTCGTCGTTTGG
TATGGCTTCATTCAGCTCCGGTTCCCAACGATCAAGGCGAGTTACATGATCCCCCATGTTGTGCAAAAAA
GCGGTTAGCTCCTTCGGTCCTCCGATCGTTGTCAGAAGTAAGTTGGCCGCAGTGTTATCACTCATGGTTA
TGGCAGCACTGCATAATTCTCTTACTGTCATGCCATCCGTAAGATGCTTTTCTGTGACTGGTGAGTACTC
AACCAAGTCATTCTGAGAATAGTGTATGCGGCGACCGAGTTGCTCTTGCCCGGCGTCAATACGGGATAAT
ACCGCGCCACATAGCAGAACTTTAAAAGTGCTCATCATTGGAAAACGTTCTTCGGGGCGAAAACTCTCAA
GGATCTTACCGCTGTTGAGATCCAGTTCGATGTAACCCACTCGTGCACCCAACTGATCTTCAGCATCTTT
TACTTTCACCAGCGTTTCTGGGTGAGCAAAAACAGGAAGGCAAAATGCCGCAAAAAAGGGAATAAGGGCG
ACACGGAAATGTTGAATACTCATACTCTTCCTTTTTCAATATTATTGAAGCATTTATCAGGGTTATTGTC
TCATGAGCGGATACATATTTGAATGTATTTAGAAAAATAAACAAATAGGGGTTCCGCGCACATTTCCCCG
AAAAGTGCCACCTAAATTGTAAGCGTTAATATTTTGTTAAAATTCGCGTTAAATTTTTGTTAAATCAGCT
CATTTTTTAACCAATAGGCCGAAATCGGCAAAATCCCTTATAAATCAAAAGAATAGACCGAGATAGGGT
[37 nt withheld, positions 9310-9346]
AAAGAACGTGGACTCCAACGTCAAAGG
[49 nt withheld, positions 9374-9422]
T
[91 nt withheld, positions 9424-9514]
G
[124 nt withheld, positions 9516-9639]
CCCATTCGCCATTCAGGCTGCGCAACTGTTGGGAAGGGCGATCGGTGCGGGCCTCTTCGCTATTACGCCA
GTCGACCATAGCCAATTCAATATGGCGTATATGGACTCATGCCAATTCAATATGGTGGATCTGGACCTGT
GCCAATTCAATATGGCGTATATGGACTCGTGCCAATTCAATATGGTGGATCTGGACCCCAGCCAATTCAA
TATGGCGGACTTGGCACCATGCCAATTCAATATGGCGGACTTGGCACTGTGCCAACTGGGGAGGGGTCTA
CTTGGCACGGTGCCAAGTTTGAGGAGGGGTCTTGGCCCTGTGCCAAGTCCGCCATATTGAATTGGCATGG
TGCCAATAATGGCGGCCATATTGGCTATATGCCAGGATCAATATATAGGCAATATCCAATATGGCCCTAT
GCCAATATGGCTATTGGCCAGGTTCAATACTATGTATTGGCCCTATGCCATATAGTATTCCATATATGGG
TTTTCCTATTGACGTAGATAGCCCCTCCCAATGGGCGGTCCCATATACCATATATGGGGCTTCCTAATAC
CGCCCATAGCCACTCCCCCATTGACGTCAATGGTCTCTATATATGGTCTTTCCTATTGACGTCATATGGG
CGGTCCTATTGACGTATATGGCGCCTCCCCCATTGACGTCAATTACGGTAAATGGCCCGCCTGGCTCAAT
GCCCATTGACGTCAATAGGACCACCCACCATTGACGTCAATGGGATGGCTCATTGCCCATTCATATCCGT
TCTCACGCCCCCTATTGACGTCAATGACGGTAAATGGCCCACTTGGCAGTACATCAATATCTATTAATAG
TAACTTGGCAAGTACATTACTATTGGAAGGACGCCAGGGTACATTGGCAGTACTCCCATTGACGTCAATG
GCGGTAAATGGCCCGCGATGGCTGCCAAGTACATCCCCATTGACGTCAATGGGGAGGGGCAATGACGCAA
ATGGGCGTTCCATTGACGTAAATGGGCGGTAGGCGTGCCTAATGGGAGGTCTATATAAGCAATGCTCGTT
TAGGGAAC
Features (pLannotate 1.2.2; 21 found; start..end, strand, type, name):
     35..53      +  promoter       SP6 promoter: promoter for bacteriophage SP6 RNA polymerase
    103..132     +  CDS            Myc: Myc (human c-Myc proto-oncogene) epitope tag
    142..171     +  CDS            Myc: Myc (human c-Myc proto-oncogene) epitope tag
    181..210     +  CDS            Myc: Myc (human c-Myc proto-oncogene) epitope tag
    220..249     +  CDS            Myc: Myc (human c-Myc proto-oncogene) epitope tag
    259..288     +  CDS            Myc: Myc (human c-Myc proto-oncogene) epitope tag
    322..351     +  CDS            Myc: Myc (human c-Myc proto-oncogene) epitope tag
    370..6705    +  CDS            Kif26b: KI26B_MOUSE - Experimental evidence at protein level: Swiss-Prot protein existence level 1. Essential for embryonic kidney development. Plays an important role in the compact adhesion between mesenchymal cells adjacent to the ureteric buds, possibly by interacting with MYH10. This could lead to the establishment of the basolateral integrity of the mesenchyme and the polarized expression of ITGA8, which maintains the GDNF expression required for further ureteric bud attraction. Although it seems to lack ATPase activity it is constitutively associated with microtubules. From Mus musculus (Mouse)
   6724..6741    -  promoter       T7 promoter (fragment): promoter for bacteriophage T7 RNA polymerase
   6746..6880    -  polyA_signal   SV40 poly(A) signal: SV40 polyadenylation signal
   6993..7011    -  promoter       T3 promoter: promoter for bacteriophage T3 RNA polymerase
   7054..7076    -  protein_bind   lac operator (fragment): The lac repressor binds to the lac operator to inhibit transcription in E. coli. This inhibition can be relieved by adding lactose or isopropyl-β-D-thiogalactopyranoside (IPTG). lac repressor encoded by lacI
   7080..7110    -  promoter       lac promoter: promoter for the E. coli lac operon
   7125..7146    -  protein_bind   CAP binding site: CAP binding activates transcription in the presence of cAMP. E. coli catabolite activator protein
   7159..7251    -  CDS            lacI (fragment): lac repressor; lacI; The lac repressor binds to the lac operator to inhibit transcription in E. coli. This inhibition can be relieved by adding lactose or isopropyl-β-D-thiogalactopyranoside (IPTG).
   7434..8022    -  rep_origin     ori: high-copy-number ColE1/pMB1/pBR322/pUC origin of replication
   8193..9053    -  CDS            AmpR: β-lactamase; bla; confers resistance to ampicillin, carbenicillin, and related antibiotics
   9054..9158    -  promoter       AmpR promoter: bla
   9211..9639    -  rep_origin     f1 ori (sequence partly withheld): f1 bacteriophage origin of replication; arrow indicates direction of (+) strand synthesis
   9644..9710    -  CDS            lacZα (fragment): LacZα fragment of β-galactosidase; lacZ fragment
   9713..10697   +  promoter       CMV IE94 promoter: enhancer/promoter region of simian cytomegalovirus major immediate early transcription unit IE94
