>Addgene plasmid #102861 | pCS2+ Myc-Kif26b | addgene full sequence | sequence record 200010 | Addgene NGS Result
GGAACCGCCATTCTGCCTGGGGACGTCGGAGCAAGCTTGATTTAGGTGACACTATAGAATACAAGCTACT
TGTTCTTTTTGCAGGATCCCATCGATTTAAAGCTATGGAGCAAAAGCTCATTTCTGAAGAGGACTTGAAT
GAAATGGAGCAAAAGCTCATTTCTGAAGAGGACTTGAATGAAATGGAGCAAAAGCTCATTTCTGAAGAGG
ACTTGAATGAAATGGAGCAAAAGCTCATTTCTGAAGAGGACTTGAATGAAATGGAGCAAAAGCTCATTTC
TGAAGAGGACTTGAATGAAATGGAGAGCTTGGGCGACCTCACCATGGAGCAAAAGCTCATTTCTGAAGAG
GACTTGAATTCAGGCCGGCCTACCATGAATTCGGTAGCCGGAAATAAAGAGAGGCTTGCGGTCTCCACCA
GGGGCAAGAAATACGGGGTGAACGAAATGTGCTCGCCCACCAAGCCCTCAGCGCCCTGCTCTCCTGAGAG
CTGGTACCGCAAGGCTTACGAGGAGTCGCGCGCCGGCAGCCGGCCCACCCCGGAGGGAGCAGGCTCTGCG
CTGGGCTCATCGGGCACCCCGTCCCCGGGCTCGGGCACCTCGTCCCCGAGCTCCTTCACCGGCTCTCCGG
GACCTGCATCTCCGGGCATTGGTACCAGCTCGCCCGGCTCTCTGGGCGGCTCACCCGGCTTCGGCACCGG
CTCCCCTGGCTCGGGCAGCGGCGGCGGCTCCTCCCCCGGCTCCGACCGCGGCGTCTGGTGCGAGAACTGT
AACGCCCGCTTGGTGGAGCTGAAGAGGCAGGCTCTCAAGCTGCTGCTGCCGGGACCCCTCCCGGGAAAGG
ACCCTGCTTTCTCTGCTGTGATTCACGACAAACTCCAGGTTCCCAATACTATCAGGAAGTCGTGGAATGA
CCGAGACAACCGCTGTGACATTTGTGCCACACACCTGAACCAGCTAAAGCAGGAAGCCATCCAAATGGTG
CTGACCTTGGAGCAGGCAGCTGGCAGCGAGCACTATGACACCTCTCTGGGCTCACCCCCTCCGATCTCCA
GCATTCCCACACTGGTGGGGTCTCGCCACATGGGTGGGCTCCAGCAGCCCAGGGAGTGGGCCTTTGTGCC
TGCCCCCTATGCCACTTCTACCTACACAGGCCTTGTCAACAAACACAGCGGCAAACCCAACAGCCTTGGG
GTCAGCAACGGAGCGGAAAAGAAGAGTGGCTCCCCAACCCACCAGGCCAAGGTCAGCCTCCAGATGGCCA
CCAGTCCCAGCAATGGAAACATCCTCAACTCGGTGGCCATTCAGGCTCATCAATATCTAGACGGCACCTG
GTCCCTTTCAAGAACCAATGGGGTTACCCTGTACCCCTACCAGATCTCCCAGCTGATGACAGAGACCGGC
CGCGAGGGACTGACAGAGTCAGCGCTCAACCGCTACAATGCTGACAAGCCTGCAGCCAGCAGTGTCCCAG
CCCCACAGGGTTCCTGTGTGGCCAGTGAGACTTCCACAGGGACCTCAGTGGCCGCTTCCTTCTTCGCACG
AGCTGCCCAGAAGTTAAATCTGTCATCTAAGAAGAAGAAACACCGGCCTTCGACTCCATCTGTTGCGGAG
GCTCCCCTCTTTGCGACCAGCTTCAGTGGGATCCTGCAGACCTCTCCTCCCCCAGCCCCACCCTGTCTCC
TGAGGGCTGTCAACAAGGTGAAGGACACTCCTGGCATGGGCAAGGTGAAAGTCATGCTGCGTATCTGTTC
CACATCAGCTCGAGATACCTCAGAATCCAGCTCTTTCCTGAAGGTGGACCCACGGAAGAAGCAGATCACC
TTGTATGATCCCCTGACTTGCGGAGGTCAAAATGCCTTCCAGAAAAGAAGCAGCCAGGTTCCTCCGAAGA
TGTTTGCCTTCGATGCTGTTTTCCCACAAGATGCTTCTCAGGCTGAAGTTTGTGCTGGAACTGTGGCCGA
AGTCATCCAGTCTGTGGTGAACGGGGCAGATGGCTGTGTGTTCTGTTTTGGCCATGCCAAGCTAGGGAAA
TCCTACACCATGATCGGAAGGGACGACTCTATGCAGAACCTGGGCATTATTCCATGTGCTATTTCTTGGC
TGTTCAAGCTTATCAATGAGCGCAAAGAGAAGACGGGGGCCCGATTCTCAGTCCGCATCTCAGCCGTTGA
GGTGTGGGGAAAAGAGGAGAACCTTCGAGACCTGTTGTCTGAGGTGGCCACGGGCAGCCTACAGGACGGG
CAGTCCCCAGGCGTGTACCTCTGTGAAGACCCCATCTGTGGCACACAGCTGCAGAACCAGAGTGAGCTCC
GGGCCCCCACCGCAGAGAAAGCTGCCTTCTTCCTGGACGCCGCCATTGCCTCGAGGCGAAGCAACCAACA
GGATTGTGACGAGGATGACCACCGCAACTCCCATATGCTCTTCACCCTGCACATCTACCAGTACCGGATG
GAGAAGAGCGGGAAGGGTGGAATGTCTGGAGGTCGAAGCCGCCTGCATCTCATCGACCTCGGGAGCTGTG
TGAAAGCTCTCAGCAAAAACCGAGAAGGAGGCTCGGGGCTGTGCCTCTCACTGTCTGCTCTGGGCAACGT
CATCCTGGCTTTGGTCAACGGGAGCAAGCACATCCCATACAAGGAGAGCAAGCTCACCATGCTTCTGAGG
GAGTCTCTGGGGAATGTGAACTGTCGCACCACCATGATCGCACACATCTCGGCCGCAGCCAGCAGCTACG
CGGAGACCCTGTCCACCATCCAGATCGCGTCGAGAGTCTTAAGGATGAAGAAGAAGAAGACCAAGTACAC
ATCAAGCTCCTCTGGGGGAGAAAGCTCCTGTGAGGAAGGCAGAATGCGCAGGCCCACCCAGCTGAGACCC
TTCCATGCCCGGGCTCCGGTGGATCCAGAATTCCCCCTTGCCCCACTGTCCAGTGATCCTGACTACTCCT
CCAGCAGTGAGCAGTCCTGCGACACCGTCATCTACATCGGGCCCAATGGCACAGCCCTGTCTGACAAGGA
ACTCACTGACAATGAGGGGCCCCCAGACTTTGTGCCCATTGTGCCAGCCCTACAGAAGACCAGAGGTGAC
AGCCGGCCGGGGGAGGCAGCAGAGGCTGCAGCCAGCAAGTCAGAAAGGGACTGTCTGAAGTGCAATACGT
TTGCTGAGCTGCAGGAAAGACTAGATTGCATAGATGGCAGCGAAGAACCCAGTAAGTTTCCCTTCGAAGA
GCTGCCCATCCAGTTCGGGCCGGAGCAAGCTGGCAGATGTGCTCCTTTAAGCCAAGCAGTGGGGCCAGAC
ACACCCTCTGAGTCTGAAAAGGAAGATAACGGCTCAGACAATGGCCAATTGACCGAGAGGGAAGGCACAG
AGCTTCCAGCCTCCAAGGCACAGCGGAATCGGTCCCCTGCCCCTACTGTGACACGCAGCAGCAGCCCCAG
TCCAGCCTCACCACGGAGCATCCCGGGCAGCAGTAGCCAGCACAGTACCTCCCAGCTCACACAGAGCCCC
AGTCTCCAGAGCAGCCGGGAGAGTCTGAACTCATGTGGCTTCGTGGAGGGCAAGCCCAGACCCATGGGCT
CCCCGAGGCTAGGCATTGCCAGTCTGTCCAAGACCTCAGAGTACAAACCTCCCAGTTCTCCCTCTCAGAG
GTGCAAAGTCTACACCCAGAAGGGGGTCCTGCCCTCCTCTGCCCCACCACCTTCCCTGAGCAAGGACTCT
GGCATGGTCTCCAGTGAATCCTTGCTTCAGCCCGACGTGCGCACTCCCCCAGTTGGAATGAGTCCCCAGG
TTTTGAAGAAATCCATGTCTGCCGGGAGCGAAGGGTTTCCCGGAACTCTAGTTGACGGTGAGGACCAGGA
AGGCCCTCCAGCGGACTCTAAGAAGGAGATTCTGAGCACCACAATGGTGACTGTGCAACAGCCCCTGGAG
CTGAATGGTGAGGATGAGTTGGTCTTCACACTGGTGGAGGAGCTGACCATCAGCGGGGTGCTCGACAGTG
GACGCCCTACCAGCATCATCAGCTTCAACAGTGACTGCTCCGTGCAGGCCCTGGCCTCAGGCTCCCGGCC
CGTCAGCATCATCAGCAGCATCAGCGAGGATCTGGAGTGCTACTCCAGCATGGCCCCCGTCTCCGAGGTG
AGCATCACGCAGTTCCTGCCTCTCCCAAAGCTGGGCCTGGATGAGAAGGCTCGGGACGCGGGCAGCCGGC
GTTCCTCCATCAGCTCCTGGCTGAGCGAGATGAGCGCGGGCAGTGATGGCGAGCAGTCATGCCACAGCTT
CATAGCCCAGACGTGCTTTGGGCATGGGGAAGCCATGGCAGAACCCCCAGCCTCGGAGTTTGTCAGCAGC
ATCCAGAACACGGCAGTGGTGTGCAGAGAGAAGCCCGAGGTGGGCCCTGACAACCTGCTCATCTTATCTG
AGATGGGGGAAGAGTCTGGCAACAAAGCCGCTCCCATCAAAGGCTGCAAAATCTCAACGGTGGGCAAGGC
CATGGTCACCATCTCCAACACAGCCAGCCTGAGCAGCTGCGAAGGGTACATCCCCATGAAGACCAACATC
ACCGTTTACCCCTGCATCGCCATGAGCCCCCGAAACGTGCAAGAGCCTGAGTCCTCCACTGCCACCCCAA
AGGTGAGCCCCAAAGCATCCCAGGCCCAGGAAAGCAAGGAACCCAGTACAAGGAGAGAGATGAAATTTGA
GGATCCTTGGCTTAAACGAGAAGAAGAGGTGAAAAGGGAGAACGCTTACTCCAGCGAGGAAGGGGTTAAG
TGTGAGCCGCTCCCAAGCTCCCTGAAGACTGAAGGTAAGTCAGAGCAGGAACTGGATGGCAGGCCCAGCT
CAGGCAACAGGCTGAGCAGCAGCAGCTCAGAGGCAGCCGCCTTTCAAGGGACTGATAACGTTAGGAGAGT
CGTGGATGGCTGTGAGATGGCCCTGCCTGGCTTGGTGGCCCAAAGTCCCCTCCATGTCAACCGAAACCTA
AAGTCAAGCAGCCTCCCAAGGGCATTTCAGAAAGCTGACAGGCACGAGGAGCTGGACAGCTTCTACCATT
GCCTGGCAGACAGCAATGGCTTCAGTGCTGCTTCGGGCATCCCATCCTCGAAGACAACCCTAGAGAGGAA
AGTTGCTTCACCCAAGCATTGCGTCCTGGCAAGGCCCAAAGGGACCCCGCCTCTGCCTCCTGTCCGCAAG
TCTAGCTTGGACCAGAAGAACAGGGCCAGCCCTCAACACGGTGGTGGCAGCAGCAACACCAGCAGCCCCC
TGAACCAGCCAGCTACCTTCTTGGCTTGCTTCCCTGATGAGTCCAACGGCAAGACTAAGGATGTCAGTAG
CAGCAGTAAGCTCTTCAGCGCCAAGCTGGAACAGCTGGCCAGCAGAAGCAACTCTCTTGGCAGGACAACA
GTCAGCCACTACGAATGCTTGTCGTTGGAGAGGGCCGAAAGCCTGTCGTCGGTGAGCTCCCGCATGCATG
CCGGCAAAGATAGTACCATGCCCCGCACTGGGAGGAGCCTGGGTCGCAGCACTGGCGCCTCACCACCCAG
CTGTGGCATCACTCAGTCCACAGGGGCCTCTCCCAAGGCCAGCCAGTCTAAGATCTCTGCAGTGAGCAAG
CTCCTGCTGGCCAGTCCTAAATCCCGCAGCAGCCTGTCCACCTCCACCACCAAAACCCTCAGCTTCTCCA
CCAAGTCCCTGCCACAGTCTGTGGGCCAGAGCTCCAACCTACCGCCCAGCGGGAAACACATGTCCTGGTC
CACCCAGTCGCTCAGCAGGAACCGGGGCTCTGGGCTGGCTTCCAAACTGCCGCTAAGAGCGGTCAACGGG
CGCATTTCGGAGCTGCTCCAGGGCAGTGCGGGCCCGAGGAGTGCACAGCTGCGGGCAGAGGCGGAAGAGC
GCAGTGGGGCTCCCTCGGAGGACAAGCCCGCAGCCGCCCACCTGCTGCCCTCGCCCTACAGCAAGATCAC
CCCTCCGAGGAAGCCGCACCGCTGCAGCAGCGGGCACGGTAGTGATAACAGCAGTGTCCTGAGTGGGGAG
CTACCACCTGCCATGGGGAAGACTGCCCTCTTCTACCACAGCGGAGGCAGCAGTGGCTACGAGAGCATGA
TGAGAGACAGCGAGGCCACCGGCAGTGCATCCTCAGCCCAGGACTCCATGAGCGAGAACAGCAGCTCCGT
GGGAGGGAGATGCAGGAGCCTCAAAAACCAAAAGAAAAGGTCCAATTCAGGTTCCCAGAGACGGAGGCTC
ATTCCAGCACTGTCTCTCGATACCCCCTCACCTGTGAGGAAAACTGCCAGCAGCACAGGGGTCCGCTGGG
TGGACGGCCCCTTGAGGAGCACCCAGAGGAGCCTTGGGGAACCATTCGAAATTAAAGTCTATGAGATTGA
TGACGTGGAGCGCCTGCAGCGACGTCGAGGAGCTACAAGCAAGGAGGTCATGTGCTTCAATGCCAAGCTG
AAAATCCTAGAACATCGGCAGCAGAGAATCGCTGAAGTCCGAGCCAAGTACGAGTGGCTGATGAAGGAGC
TAGAAGCGACCAAGCAGTACCTGATGCTGGACCCCAACAAGTGGCTTCGTGAATTTGACTTGGAGCAGGT
CCTGCAGCTGGATTCCCTGGAGTACCTGGAGGCACTGGAGGGTGTGACAGAGCGCTTGGAGAGCCGCGTC
AACTTCTGCAAGGCCCATCTCATGATGATCACCTGCTTTGACATCACCTCCAGGCGCCGATAAGGCGCGC
CTCTAGAACTATAGTGAGTCGTATTACGTAGATCCAGACATGATAAGATACATTGATGAGTTTGGACAAA
CCACAACTAGAATGCAGTGAAAAAAATGCTTTATTTGTGAAATTTGTGATGCTATTGCTTTATTTGTAAC
CATTATAAGCTGCAATAAACAAGTTAACAACAACAATTGCATTCATTTTATGTTTCAGGTTCAGGGGGAG
GTGTGGGAGGTTTTTTAATTCGCGGCCGCGGCGCCAATGCATTGGGCCCGGTACCCAGCTTTTGTTCCCT
TTAGTGAGGGTTAATTGCGCGCTTGGCGTAATCATGGTCATAGCTGTTTCCTGTGTGAAATTGTTATCCG
CTCACAATTCCACACAACATACGAGCCGGGAGCATAAAGTGTAAAGCCTGGGGTGCCTAATGAGTGAGCT
AACTCACATTAATTGCGTTGCGCTCACTGCCCGCTTTCCAGTCGGGAAACCTGTCGTGCCAGCTGCATTA
ATGAATCGGCCAACGCGCGGGGAGAGGCGGTTTGCGTATTGGGCGCTCTTCCGCTTCCTCGCTCACTGAC
TCGCTGCGCTCGGTCGTTCGGCTGCGGCGAGCGGTATCAGCTCACTCAAAGGCGGTAATACGGTTATCCA
CAGAATCAGGGGATAACGCAGGAAAGAACATGTGAGCAAAAGGCCAGCAAAAGGCCAGGAACCGTAAAAA
GGCCGCGTTGCTGGCGTTTTTCCATAGGCTCCGCCCCCCTGACGAGCATCACAAAAATCGACGCTCAAGT
CAGAGGTGGCGAAACCCGACAGGACTATAAAGATACCAGGCGTTTCCCCCTGGAAGCTCCCTCGTGCGCT
CTCCTGTTCCGACCCTGCCGCTTACCGGATACCTGTCCGCCTTTCTCCCTTCGGGAAGCGTGGCGCTTTC
TCATAGCTCACGCTGTAGGTATCTCAGTTCGGTGTAGGTCGTTCGCTCCAAGCTGGGCTGTGTGCACGAA
CCCCCCGTTCAGCCCGACCGCTGCGCCTTATCCGGTAACTATCGTCTTGAGTCCAACCCGGTAAGACACG
ACTTATCGCCACTGGCAGCAGCCACTGGTAACAGGATTAGCAGAGCGAGGTATGTAGGCGGTGCTACAGA
GTTCTTGAAGTGGTGGCCTAACTACGGCTACACTAGAAGAACAGTATTTGGTATCTGCGCTCTGCTGAAG
CCAGTTACCTTCGGAAAAAGAGTTGGTAGCTCTTGATCCGGCAAACAAACCACCGCTGGTAGCGGTGGTT
TTTTTGTTTGCAAGCAGCAGATTACGCGCAGAAAAAAAGGATCTCAAGAAGATCCTTTGATCTTTTCTAC
GGGGTCTGACGCTCAGTGGAACGAAAACTCACGTTAAGGGATTTTGGTCATGAGATTATCAAAAAGGATC
TTCACCTAGATCCTTTTAAATTAAAAATGAAGTTTTAAATCAATCTAAAGTATATATGAGTAAACTTGGT
CTGACAGTTACCAATGCTTAATCAGTGAGGCACCTATCTCAGCGATCTGTCTATTTCGTTCATCCATAGT
TGCCTGACTCCCCGTCGTGTAGATAACTACGATACGGGAGGGCTTACCATCTGGCCCCAGTGCTGCAATG
ATACCGCGAGACCCACGCTCACCGGCTCCAGATTTATCAGCAATAAACCAGCCAGCCGGAAGGGCCGAGC
GCAGAAGTGGTCCTGCAACTTTATCCGCCTCCATCCAGTCTATTAATTGTTGCCGGGAAGCTAGAGTAAG
TAGTTCGCCAGTTAATAGTTTGCGCAACGTTGTTGCCATTGCTACAGGCATCGTGGTGTCACGCTCGTCG
TTTGGTATGGCTTCATTCAGCTCCGGTTCCCAACGATCAAGGCGAGTTACATGATCCCCCATGTTGTGCA
AAAAAGCGGTTAGCTCCTTCGGTCCTCCGATCGTTGTCAGAAGTAAGTTGGCCGCAGTGTTATCACTCAT
GGTTATGGCAGCACTGCATAATTCTCTTACTGTCATGCCATCCGTAAGATGCTTTTCTGTGACTGGTGAG
TACTCAACCAAGTCATTCTGAGAATAGTGTATGCGGCGACCGAGTTGCTCTTGCCCGGCGTCAATACGGG
ATAATACCGCGCCACATAGCAGAACTTTAAAAGTGCTCATCATTGGAAAACGTTCTTCGGGGCGAAAACT
CTCAAGGATCTTACCGCTGTTGAGATCCAGTTCGATGTAACCCACTCGTGCACCCAACTGATCTTCAGCA
TCTTTTACTTTCACCAGCGTTTCTGGGTGAGCAAAAACAGGAAGGCAAAATGCCGCAAAAAAGGGAATAA
GGGCGACACGGAAATGTTGAATACTCATACTCTTCCTTTTTCAATATTATTGAAGCATTTATCAGGGTTA
TTGTCTCATGAGCGGATACATATTTGAATGTATTTAGAAAAATAAACAAATAGGGGTTCCGCGCACATTT
CCCCGAAAAGTGCCACCTAAATTGTAAGCGTTAATATTTTGTTAAAATTCGCGTTAAATTTTTGTTAAAT
CAGCTCATTTTTTAACCAATAGGCCGAAATCGGCAAAATCCCTTATAAATCAAAAGAATAGACCGAGATA
GGGT
[37 nt withheld, positions 9315-9351]
AAAGAACGTGGACTCCAACGTCAAAGG
[49 nt withheld, positions 9379-9427]
T
[91 nt withheld, positions 9429-9519]
G
[124 nt withheld, positions 9521-9644]
CCCATTCGCCATTCAGGCTGCGCAACTGTTGGGAAGGGCGATCGGTGCGGGCCTCTTCGCTATTACGCCA
GTCGACCGCCAATTCAATATGGCGTATATGGACTCATGCCAATTCAATATGGTGGATCTGGACCTGTGCC
AATTCAATATGGCGTATATGGACTCGTGCCAATTCAATATGGTGGATCTGGACCCCAGCCAATTCAATAT
GGCGGACTTGGCACCATGCCAATTCAATATGGCGGACCTGGCACTGTGCCAACTGGGGAGGGGTCTACTT
GGCACGGTGCCAAGTTTGAGGAGGGGTCTTGGCCCTGTGCCAAGTCCGCCATATTGAATTGGCATGGTGC
CAATAATGGCGGCCATATTGGCTATATGCCAGGATCAATATATAGGCAATATCCAATATGGCCCTATGCC
AATATGGCTATTGGCCAGGTTCAATACTATGTATTGGCCCTATGCCATATAGTATTCCATATATGGGTTT
TCCTATTGACGTAGATAGCCCCTCCCAATGGGCGGTCCCATATACCATATATGGGGCTTCCTAATACCGC
CCATAGCCACTCCCCCATTGACGTCAATGGTCTCTATATATGGTCTTTCCTATTGACGTCATATGGGCGG
TCCTATTGACGTATATGGCGCCTCCCCCATTGACGTCAATTACGGTAAATGGCCCGCCTGGCTCAATGCC
CATTGACGTCAATAGGACCACCCACCATTGACGTCAATGGGATGGCTCATTGCCCATTCATATCCGTTCT
CACGCCCCCTATTGACGTCAATGACGGTAAATGGCCCACTTGGCAGTACATCAATATCTATTAATAGTAA
CTTGGCAAGTACATTACTATTGGAAGTACGCCAGGGTACATTGGCAGTACTCCCATTGACGTCAATGGCG
GTAAATGGCCCGCGATGGCTGCCAAGTACATCCCCATTGACGTCAATGGGGAGGGGCAATGACGCAAATG
GGCGTTCCATTGACGTAAATGGGCGGTAGGCGTGCCTAATGGGAGGTCTATATAAGCAATGCTCGTTTAG
Features (pLannotate 1.2.2; 21 found; start..end, strand, type, name):
     40..58      +  promoter       SP6 promoter: promoter for bacteriophage SP6 RNA polymerase
    108..137     +  CDS            Myc: Myc (human c-Myc proto-oncogene) epitope tag
    147..176     +  CDS            Myc: Myc (human c-Myc proto-oncogene) epitope tag
    186..215     +  CDS            Myc: Myc (human c-Myc proto-oncogene) epitope tag
    225..254     +  CDS            Myc: Myc (human c-Myc proto-oncogene) epitope tag
    264..293     +  CDS            Myc: Myc (human c-Myc proto-oncogene) epitope tag
    327..356     +  CDS            Myc: Myc (human c-Myc proto-oncogene) epitope tag
    375..6710    +  CDS            Kif26b: KI26B_MOUSE - Experimental evidence at protein level: Swiss-Prot protein existence level 1. Essential for embryonic kidney development. Plays an important role in the compact adhesion between mesenchymal cells adjacent to the ureteric buds, possibly by interacting with MYH10. This could lead to the establishment of the basolateral integrity of the mesenchyme and the polarized expression of ITGA8, which maintains the GDNF expression required for further ureteric bud attraction. Although it seems to lack ATPase activity it is constitutively associated with microtubules. From Mus musculus (Mouse)
   6729..6746    -  promoter       T7 promoter (fragment): promoter for bacteriophage T7 RNA polymerase
   6751..6885    -  polyA_signal   SV40 poly(A) signal: SV40 polyadenylation signal
   6998..7016    -  promoter       T3 promoter: promoter for bacteriophage T3 RNA polymerase
   7059..7081    -  protein_bind   lac operator (fragment): The lac repressor binds to the lac operator to inhibit transcription in E. coli. This inhibition can be relieved by adding lactose or isopropyl-β-D-thiogalactopyranoside (IPTG). lac repressor encoded by lacI
   7085..7115    -  promoter       lac promoter: promoter for the E. coli lac operon
   7130..7151    -  protein_bind   CAP binding site: CAP binding activates transcription in the presence of cAMP. E. coli catabolite activator protein
   7164..7256    -  CDS            lacI (fragment): lac repressor; lacI; The lac repressor binds to the lac operator to inhibit transcription in E. coli. This inhibition can be relieved by adding lactose or isopropyl-β-D-thiogalactopyranoside (IPTG).
   7439..8027    -  rep_origin     ori: high-copy-number ColE1/pMB1/pBR322/pUC origin of replication
   8198..9058    -  CDS            AmpR: β-lactamase; bla; confers resistance to ampicillin, carbenicillin, and related antibiotics
   9059..9163    -  promoter       AmpR promoter: bla
   9216..9644    -  rep_origin     f1 ori (sequence partly withheld): f1 bacteriophage origin of replication; arrow indicates direction of (+) strand synthesis
   9649..9715    -  CDS            lacZα (fragment): LacZα fragment of β-galactosidase; lacZ fragment
   9722..5       +  promoter       CMV IE94 promoter (across the origin): enhancer/promoter region of simian cytomegalovirus major immediate early transcription unit IE94
