[The description below was written by a language model from this plasmid's Addgene catalogue record and pLannotate feature annotations shown in this document.]
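Description:
pCS2+ Myc-Kif26b is a roughly 10.7 kb expression plasmid built on the pCS2+ MT (Myc-tag) backbone, which was modified by adding FseI and AscI sites. It is intended for expressing mouse Kif26b in mammalian cells, zebrafish or Xenopus. The plasmid is propagated in E. coli through a high-copy ColE1/pUC-type origin and selected with ampicillin via the β-lactamase gene. An f1 phage origin and remnants of the lac promoter/operator, lacI and lacZα from the parental cloning vector are also present.

The payload is the full-length mouse Kif26b coding sequence (about 6.3 kb), inserted between the retained FseI and AscI sites. It sits directly downstream of six tandem Myc epitope tags, so the protein should carry an N-terminal 6xMyc tag for detection or immunoprecipitation. Kif26b is a kinesin superfamily protein annotated as constitutively microtubule-associated and important in embryonic kidney development, and the associated publication links it to Wnt5a-Ror signaling.

Transcription in vertebrate cells is driven by the simian CMV IE94 enhancer/promoter, and the feature table places an SV40 polyadenylation signal downstream of the insert. An SP6 promoter lies between the CMV promoter and the tags. It allows in vitro synthesis of sense mRNA, which fits the standard use of pCS2-type vectors for microinjection into zebrafish or Xenopus embryos. A T7 promoter fragment and a T3 promoter are annotated in the reverse orientation downstream of the insert. The depositor sequence and the repository's sequencing result show the same feature layout and differ in length by only three nucleotides.
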