Addgene plasmid #102861: pCS2+ Myc-Kif26b
Purpose: Expresses mouse Kif26b in mammalian cells, zebrafish or Xenopus
Depositing lab: Henry Ho. Publication: Kinesin superfamily protein Kif26b links Wnt5a-Ror signaling to the control of cell and tissue behaviors in vertebrates. Susman MW, Karuna EP, Kunz RC, Gujral TS, Cantu AV, Choi SS, Jong BY, Okada K, Scales MK, Hum J, Hu LS, Kirschner MW, Nishinakamura R, Yamada S, Laird DJ, Jao LE, Gygi SP, Greenberg ME, Ho HH. Elife. 2017 Sep 8;6. pii: e26509. doi: 10.7554/eLife.26509. PubMed 28885975.
Backbone
  Vector backbone: pCS2+ MT
  Backbone size w/o insert (bp): 4354
  Total vector size (bp): 10697
  Modifications to backbone: Addition of FseI and AscI sites
  Vector type: Mammalian Expression ; zebrafish expression; Xenopus expression
Growth in bacteria
  Bacterial resistance: Ampicillin, 100 μg/mL
  Growth temperature: 37°C
  Growth strain: DH5alpha
  Copy number: High Copy
Gene/Insert
  Gene/Insert name: Mouse Kif26b
  Species: M. musculus (mouse)
  Insert size (bp): 6341
  GenBank ID: NP_001155137.1
  Entrez Gene: Kif26b (a.k.a. 4832420M10, BC056349, D230039L06Rik)
  Promoter: CMV; SP6
  Cloning method: Restriction Enzyme; 5′ cloning site FseI (not destroyed); 3′ cloning site AscI (not destroyed)
  Sequencing primers: 5′ SP6 (ATTTAGGTGACACTATA)
Terms and licenses: Academic/Nonprofit Terms; Industry Terms: Not Available to Industry
How to cite: pCS2+ Myc-Kif26b was a gift from Henry Ho (Addgene plasmid # 102861 ; http://n2t.net/addgene:102861 ; RRID:Addgene_102861)
